>Addgene plasmid #186804 | His-Tev-UbE1 | addgene full sequence | sequence record 372587 | Addgene NGS Result
CGCTGACGCGCCCTGACGGGCTTGTCTGCTCCCGGCATCCGCTTACAGACAAGCTGTGACCGTCTCCGGG
AGCTGCATGTGTCAGAGGTTTTCACCGTCATCACCGAAACGCGCGAGGCAGCTGCGGTAAAGCTCATCAG
CGTGGTCGTGAAGCGATTCACAGATGTCTGCCTGTTCATCCGCGTCCAGCTCGTTGAGTTTCTCCAGAAG
CGTTAATGTCTGGCTTCTGATAAAGCGGGCCATGTTAAGGGCGGTTTTTTCCTGTTTGGTCACTGATGCC
TCCGTGTAAGGGGGATTTCTGTTCATGGGGGTAATGATACCGATGAAACGAGAGAGGATGCTCACGATAC
GGGTTACTGATGATGAACATGCCCGGTTACTGGAACGTTGTGAGGGTAAACAACTGGCGGTATGGATGCG
GCGGGACCAGAGAAAAATCACTCAGGGTCAATGCCAGCGCTTCGTTAATACAGATGTAGGTGTTCCACAG
GGTAGCCAGCAGCATCCTGCGATGCAGATCCGGAACATAATGGTGCAGGGCGCTGACTTCCGCGTTTCCA
GACTTTACGAAACACGGAAACCGAAGACCATTCATGTTGTTGCTCAGGTCGCAGACGTTTTGCAGCAGCA
GTCGCTTCACGTTCGCTCGCGTATCGGTGATTCATTCTGCTAACCAGTAAGGCAACCCCGCCAGCCTAGC
CGGGTCCTCAACGACAGGAGCACGATCATGCGCACCCGTGGCCAGGACCCAACGCTGCCCGAGATGCGCC
GCGTGCGGCTGCTGGAGATGGCGGACGCGATGGATATGTTCTGCCAAGGGTTGGTTTGCGCATTCACAGT
TCTCCGCAAGAATTGATTGGCTCCAATTCTTGGAGTGGTGAATCCGTTAGCGAGGTGCCGCCGGCTTCCA
TTCAGGTCGAGGTGGCCCGGCTCCATGCACCGCGACGCAACGCGGGGAGGCAGACAAGGTATAGGGCGGC
GCCTACAATCCATGCCAACCCGTTCCATGTGCTCGCCGAGGCGGCATAAATCGCCGTGACGATCAGCGGT
CCAATGATCGAAGTTAGGCTGGTAAGAGCCGCGAGCGATCCTTGAAGCTGTCCCTGATGGTCGTCATCTA
CCTGCCTGGACAGCATGGCCTGCAACGCGGGCATCCCGATGCCGCCGGAAGCGAGAAGAATCATAATGGG
GAAGGCCATCCAGCCTCGCGTCGCGAACGCCAGCAAGACGTAGCCCAGCGCGTCGGCCGCCATGCCGGCG
ATAATGGCCTGCTTCTCGCCGAAACGTTTGGTGGCGGGACCAGTGACGAAGGCTTGAGCGAGGGCGTGCA
AGATTCCGAATACCGCAAGCGACAGGCCGATCATCGTCGCGCTCCAGCGAAAGCGGTCCTCGCCGAAAAT
GACCCAGAGCGCTGCCGGCACCTGTCCTACGAGTTGCATGATAAAGAAGACAGTCATAAGTGCGGCGACG
ATAGTCATGCCCCGCGCCCACCGGAAGGAGCTGACTGGGTTGAAGGCTCTCAAGGGCATCGGTCGAGATC
CCGGTGCCTAATGAGTGAGCTAACTTACATTAATTGCGTTGCGCTCACTGCCCGCTTTCCAGTCGGGAAA
CCTGTCGTGCCAGCTGCATTAATGAATCGGCCAACGCGCGGGGAGAGGCGGTTTGCGTATTGGGCGCCAG
GGTGGTTTTTCTTTTCACCAGTGAGACGGGCAACAGCTGATTGCCCTTCACCGCCTGGCCCTGAGAGAGT
TGCAGCAAGCGGTCCACGCTGGTTTGCCCCAGCAGGCGAAAATCCTGTTTGATGGTGGTTAACGGCGGGA
TATAACATGAGCTGTCTTCGGTATCGTCGTATCCCACTACCGAGATATCCGCACCAACGCGCAGCCCGGA
CTCGGTAATGGCGCGCATTGCGCCCAGCGCCATCTGATCGTTGGCAACCAGCATCGCAGTGGGAACGATG
CCCTCATTCAGCATTTGCATGGTTTGTTGAAAACCGGACATGGCACTCCAGTCGCCTTCCCGTTCCGCTA
TCGGCTGAATTTGATTGCGAGTGAGATATTTATGCCAGCCAGCCAGACGCAGACGCGCCGAGACAGAACT
TAATGGGCCCGCTAACAGCGCGATTTGCTGGTGACCCAATGCGACCAGATGCTCCACGCCCAGTCGCGTA
CCGTCTTCATGGGAGAAAATAATACTGTTGATGGGTGTCTGGTCAGAGACATCAAGAAATAACGCCGGAA
CATTAGTGCAGGCAGCTTCCACAGCAATGGCATCCTGGTCATCCAGCGGATAGTTAATGATCAGCCCACT
GACGCGTTGCGCGAGAAGATTGTGCACCGCCGCTTTACAGGCTTCGACGCCGCTTCGTTCTACCATCGAC
ACCACCACGCTGGCACCCAGTTGATCGGCGCGAGATTTAATCGCCGCGACAATTTGCGACGGCGCGTGCA
GGGCCAGACTGGAGGTGGCAACGCCAATCAGCAACGACTGTTTGCCCGCCAGTTGTTGTGCCACGCGGTT
GGGAATGTAATTCAGCTCCGCCATCGCCGCTTCCACTTTTTCCCGCGTTTTCGCAGAAACGTGGCTGGCC
TGGTTCACCACGCGGGAAACGGTCTGATAAGAGACACCGGCATACTCTGCGACATCGTATAACGTTACTG
GTTTCACATTCACCACCCTGAATTGACTCTCTTCCGGGCGCTATCATGCCATACCGCGAAAGGTTTTGCG
CCATTCGATGGTGTCCGGGATCTCGACGCTCTCCCTTATGCGACTCCTGCATTAGGAAGCAGCCCAGTAG
TAGGTTGAGGCCGTTGAGCACCGCCGCCGCAAGGAATGGTGCATGCAAGGAGATGGCGCCCAACAGTCCC
CCGGCCACGGGGCCTGCCACCATACCCACGCCGAAACAAGCGCTCATGAGCCCGAAGTGGCGAGCCCGAT
CTTCCCCATCGGTGATGTCGGCGATATAGGCGCCAGCAACCGCACCTGTGGCGCCGGTGATGCCGGCCAC
GATGCGTCCGGCGTAGAGGATCGAGATCTCGATCCCGCGAAATTAATACGACTCACTATAGGGGAATTGT
GAGCGGATAACAATTCCCCTCTAGAAATAATTTTGTTTAACTTTAAGAAGGAGATATACATATGCATCAT
CATCATCATCATGAAAACCTGTATTTTCAAGGCATGAGCAGCAGCCCGCTGAGCAAAAAACGCCGCGTGA
GCGGCCCTGATCCGAAACCGGGCAGCAACTGCAGCCCGGCGCAGAGCGTGCTGAGCGAAGTGCCGAGCGT
GCCGACCAACGGAATGGCGAAAAACGGCAGCGAAGCGGATATTGATGAAGGCCTGTATAGCCGTCAGCTG
TATGTGCTGGGCCATGAAGCGATGAAACGCCTGCAGACGAGCAGCGTGCTGGTGAGCGGCCTGCGCGGCC
TGGGCGTGGAAATTGCGAAAAACATTATTCTGGGCGGCGTGAAAGCGGTGACCCTGCATGATCAAGGCAC
CGCGCAGTGGGCGGATCTGAGCAGTCAGTTTTATCTGCGCGAAGAAGATATTGGCAAAAACCGCGCGGAA
GTGAGTCAGCCGCGCTTAGCGGAACTGAACAGCTATGTGCCGGTGACCGCGTATACCGGCCCGCTGGTGG
AAGATTTTCTGAGCGGCTTTCAAGTGGTGGTGCTGACCAACACCCCGCTGGAAGATCAGCTGCGCGTGGG
CGAATTTTGCCATAACCGCGGCATTAAACTGGTGGTGGCGGATACCCGCGGCCTGTTTGGTCAGCTGTTT
TGCGATTTTGGAGAAGAAATGATTCTGACCGATAGCAACGGCGAACAGCCGCTGAGCGCGATGGTGAGCA
TGGTGACCAAAGATAACCCGGGCGTGGTGACCTGCCTGGATGAAGCGCGCCATGGCTTTGAGAGCGGAGA
TTTCGTGAGCTTTAGCGAGGTACAAGGCATGGTCGAACTGAACGGGAATCAGCCGATGGAAATTAAAGTG
CTGGGCCCGTATACCTTTAGCATTTGCGATACGAGCAACTTTAGCGATTATATTCGCGGCGGCATTGTGA
GCCAAGTGAAAGTGCCGAAAAAAATTAGCTTTAAAAGCCTGGTGGCGAGCCTGGCGGAACCGGATTTTGT
GGTGACCGATTTTGCGAAATTTAGCCGCCCGGCGCAGCTGCATATTGGCTTTCAAGCGTTACATCAGTTT
TGTGCTCAACACGGCCGCCCGCCGCGCCCTCGCAACGAAGAAGATGCAGCGGAGCTGGTGGCGCTGGCAC
AAGCGGTGAACGCTCGCGCGCTGCCGGCGGTGCAGCAGAACAACCTGGATGAAGATCTGATTCGCAAACT
GGCGTATGTGGCGGCGGGCGATCTGGCGCCGATTAACGCGTTTATTGGCGGCCTGGCGGCGCAAGAAGTG
ATGAAAGCGTGCAGCGGCAAATTTATGCCGATTATGCAGTGGCTGTATTTTGATGCGCTGGAATGCCTGC
CGGAAGATAAAGAAGTGCTGACCGAAGATAAATGCCTGCAGAGGCAGAATCGCTATGATGGCCAAGTGGC
GGTGTTTGGCAGCGATCTGCAAGAAAAACTGGGCAAACAGAAATATTTTCTGGTGGGCGCGGGCGCGATT
GGCTGCGAACTGCTGAAAAACTTTGCAATGATTGGCCTGGGCTGCGGCGAAGGCGGCGAAATTATTGTGA
CCGATATGGATACCATTGAAAAAAGCAACCTGAACCGTCAGTTTCTGTTTCGCCCGTGGGATGTGACCAA
ACTGAAAAGCGATACCGCGGCGGCGGCGGTGCGTCAGATGAACCCGCATATTCGCGTGACGAGCCATCAG
AACCGCGTGGGCCCGGATACCGAACGCATTTATGATGATGATTTTTTTCAGAACCTGGATGGCGTGGCGA
ACGCGCTGGATAACGTGGATGCGCGCATGTATATGGATCGCCGCTGCGTGTATTATCGCAAACCGCTGCT
GGAAAGCGGCACCCTGGGCACCAAAGGCAACGTGCAAGTGGTGATTCCGTTTCTGACCGAAAGCTATAGC
AGTTCGCAAGATCCTCCGGAAAAAAGCATTCCGATTTGCACCCTGAAGAATTTTCCAAACGCGATTGAAC
ATACCCTGCAGTGGGCGCGCGATGAATTTGAAGGCCTGTTTAAACAGCCGGCGGAAAACGTGAATCAGTA
TCTGACCGATCCGAAATTTGTGGAACGCACCCTGCGCCTGGCGGGCACGCAGCCGCTGGAAGTGCTGGAA
GCGGTGCAGCGCAGCCTGGTGCTGCAACGCCCGCAGACCTGGGCGGATTGCGTGACCTGGGCGTGCCATC
ATTGGCATACGCAGTATAGCAACAACATTCGTCAGCTGCTGCATAACTTTCCGCCGGATCAGCTGACGAG
CAGCGGCGCGCCGTTTTGGAGCGGCCCGAAACGCTGCCCGCATCCGCTGACCTTTGATGTGAACAACCCG
CTGCATCTGGATTATGTGATGGCGGCGGCGAACCTGTTTGCACAAACCTATGGCCTGACTGGCAGCCAAG
ACCGCGCTGCGGTGGCGACCTTTCTGCAGAGCGTGCAAGTGCCGGAATTTACCCCGAAAAGCGGCGTGAA
AATTCATGTGAGCGATCAAGAACTGCAGAGCGCGAACGCGAGCGTGGATGATAGCCGCCTGGAAGAACTG
AAAGCGACCCTGCCGAGCCCGGATAAACTGCCGGGCTTTAAAATGTATCCGATTGATTTTGAAAAAGATG
ATGATAGCAACTTTCACATGGATTTTATTGTGGCGGCGAGCAACCTGCGCGCGGAAAACTATGATATTCC
GAGCGCGGATCGCCATAAAAGCAAACTGATTGCGGGCAAAATTATTCCGGCGATTGCGACCACCACCGCG
GCGGTGGTGGGCCTGGTGTGCCTGGAACTGTATAAAGTGGTGCAAGGCCATCGTCAGCTGGATAGCTATA
AAAACGGCTTTCTGAACCTGGCGCTGCCGTTTTTTGGCTTTAGCGAACCGCTGGCGGCGCCGCGCCATCA
GTATTATAACCAAGAATGGACCCTGTGGGATCGCTTTGAAGTACAAGGCCTGCAGCCGAACGGTGAAGAA
ATGACCCTGAAACAGTTTCTGGATTATTTTAAAACCGAACATAAACTGGAAATTACCATGCTGAGCCAAG
GCGTGAGCATGCTGTATAGCTTTTTTATGCCGGCGGCGAAACTGAAAGAACGCCTGGATCAGCCGATGAC
CGAAATTGTGAGCCGCGTGAGCAAACGCAAACTGGGCCGCCATGTGCGCGCGCTGGTGCTGGAACTGTGC
TGCAACGATGAGAGCGGCGAAGATGTGGAAGTGCCGTATGTGCGCTATACCATTCGCTAAGGATCCGGCT
GCTAACAAAGCCCGAAAGGAAGCTGAGTTGGCTGCTGCCACCGCTGAGCAATAACTAGCATAACCCCTTG
GGGCCTCTAAACGGGTCTTGAGGGGTTTTTTGCTGAAAGGAGGAACTATATCCGGATATCCCGCAAGAGG
CCCGGCAGTACCGGCATAACCAAGCCTATGCCTACAGCATCCAGGGTGACGGTGCCGAGGATGACGATGA
GCGCATTGTTAGATTTCATACACGGTGCCTGACTGCGTTAGCAATTTAACTGTGATAAACTACCGCATTA
AAGCTTATCGATGATAAGCTGTCAAACATGAGAATTCTTGAAGACGAAAGGGCCTCGTGATACGCCTATT
TTTATAGGTTAATGTCATGATAATAATGGTTTCTTAGACGTCAGGTGGCACTTTTCGGGGAAATGTGCGC
GGAACCCCTATTTGTTTATTTTTCTAAATACATTCAAATATGTATCCGCTCATGAGACAATAACCCTGAT
AAATGCTTCAATAATATTGAAAAAGGAAGAGTATGAGTATTCAACATTTCCGTGTCGCCCTTATTCCCTT
TTTTGCGGCATTTTGCCTTCCTGTTTTTGCTCACCCAGAAACGCTGGTGAAAGTAAAAGATGCTGAAGAT
CAGTTGGGTGCACGAGTGGGTTACATCGAACTGGATCTCAACAGCGGTAAGATCCTTGAGAGTTTTCGCC
CCGAAGAACGTTTTCCAATGATGAGCACTTTTAAAGTTCTGCTATGTGGCGCGGTATTATCCCGTGTTGA
CGCCGGGCAAGAGCAACTCGGTCGCCGCATACACTATTCTCAGAATGACTTGGTTGAGTACTCACCAGTC
ACAGAAAAGCATCTTACGGATGGCATGACAGTAAGAGAATTATGCAGTGCTGCCATAACCATGAGTGATA
ACACTGCGGCCAACTTACTTCTGACAACGATCGGAGGACCGAAGGAGCTAACCGCTTTTTTGCACAACAT
GGGGGATCATGTAACTCGCCTTGATCGTTGGGAACCGGAGCTGAATGAAGCCATACCAAACGACGAGCGT
GACACCACGATGCCTGCAGCAATGGCAACAACGTTGCGCAAACTATTAACTGGCGAACTACTTACTCTAG
CTTCCCGGCAACAATTAATAGACTGGATGGAGGCGGATAAAGTTGCAGGACCACTTCTGCGCTCGGCCCT
TCCGGCTGGCTGGTTTATTGCTGATAAATCTGGAGCCGGTGAGCGTGGGTCTCGCGGTATCATTGCAGCA
CTGGGGCCAGATGGTAAGCCCTCCCGTATCGTAGTTATCTACACGACGGGGAGTCAGGCAACTATGGATG
AACGAAATAGACAGATCGCTGAGATAGGTGCCTCACTGATTAAGCATTGGTAACTGTCAGACCAAGTTTA
CTCATATATACTTTAGATTGATTTAAAACTTCATTTTTAATTTAAAAGGATCTAGGTGAAGATCCTTTTT
GATAATCTCATGACCAAAATCCCTTAACGTGAGTTTTCGTTCCACTGAGCGTCAGACCCCGTAGAAAAGA
TCAAAGGATCTTCTTGAGATCCTTTTTTTCTGCGCGTAATCTGCTGCTTGCAAACAAAAAAACCACCGCT
ACCAGCGGTGGTTTGTTTGCCGGATCAAGAGCTACCAACTCTTTTTCCGAAGGTAACTGGCTTCAGCAGA
GCGCAGATACCAAATACTGTCCTTCTAGTGTAGCCGTAGTTAGGCCACCACTTCAAGAACTCTGTAGCAC
CGCCTACATACCTCGCTCTGCTAATCCTGTTACCAGTGGCTGCTGCCAGTGGCGATAAGTCGTGTCTTAC
CGGGTTGGACTCAAGACGATAGTTACCGGATAAGGCGCAGCGGTCGGGCTGAACGGGGGGTTCGTGCACA
CAGCCCAGCTTGGAGCGAACGACCTACACCGAACTGAGATACCTACAGCGTGAGCTATGAGAAAGCGCCA
CGCTTCCCGAAGGGAGAAAGGCGGACAGGTATCCGGTAAGCGGCAGGGTCGGAACAGGAGAGCGCACGAG
GGAGCTTCCAGGGGGAAACGCCTGGTATCTTTATAGTCCTGTCGGGTTTCGCCACCTCTGACTTGAGCGT
CGATTTTTGTGATGCTCGTCAGGGGGGCGGAGCCTATGGAAAAACGCCAGCAACGCGGCCTTTTTACGGT
TCCTGGCCTTTTGCTGGCCTTTTGCTCACATGTTCTTTCCTGCGTTATCCCCTGATTCTGTGGATAACCG
TATTACCGCCTTTGAGTGAGCTGATACCGCTCGCCGCAGCCGAACGACCGAGCGCAGCGAGTCAGTGAGC
GAGGAAGCGGAAGAGCGCCTGATGCGGTATTTTCTCCTTACGCATCTGTGCGGTATTTCACACCGCAATG
GTGCACTCTCAGTACAATCTGCTCTGATGCCGCATAGTTAAGCCAGTATACACTCCGCTATCGCTACGTG
ACTGGGTCATGGCTGCGCCCCGACACCCGCCAACACC
Features (pLannotate 1.2.2; 21 found; start..end, strand, type, name):
     82..273     -  CDS            rop: Rop protein, which maintains plasmids at low copy number; rop
    290..670     +  CDS            YPB1_ECOLX: Protein predicted: Swiss-Prot protein existence level 4. From Escherichia coli.
    912..1536    -  CDS            TcR (fragment): tetracycline efflux protein; tet; confers resistance to tetracycline
   1551..1572    -  protein_bind   CAP binding site: CAP binding activates transcription in the presence of cAMP. E. coli catabolite activator protein
   1585..2667    -  CDS            lacI: lac repressor; lacI; The lac repressor binds to the lac operator to inhibit transcription in E. coli. This inhibition can be relieved by adding lactose or isopropyl-β-D-thiogalactopyranoside (IPTG).
   2668..2745    -  promoter       lacI promoter: lacI
   2753..3032    -  CDS            TcR (fragment): tetracycline efflux protein; tet; confers resistance to tetracycline
   3054..3072    +  promoter       T7 promoter: promoter for bacteriophage T7 RNA polymerase
   3073..3097    +  protein_bind   lac operator: The lac repressor binds to the lac operator to inhibit transcription in E. coli. This inhibition can be relieved by adding lactose or isopropyl-β-D-thiogalactopyranoside (IPTG). lac repressor encoded by lacI
   3112..3134    +  RBS            RBS: efficient ribosome binding site from bacteriophage T7 gene 10 (Olins and Rangwala, 1989)
   3143..3162    +  CDS            capTEV™ (fragment): composite tag for in vivo biotinylation, TEV protease cleavage, and 6xHis tagging
   3163..3179    +  CDS            TEV site (fragment): tobacco etch virus (TEV) protease recognition and cleavage site
   3184..6357    +  CDS            UBA1: UBA1_HUMAN - Also known as A1S9T, UBE1. Experimental evidence at protein level: Swiss-Prot protein existence level 1. Catalyzes the first step in ubiquitin conjugation to mark cellular proteins for degradation through the ubiquitin-proteasome system (PubMed:1606621, PubMed:1447181). Activates ubiquitin by first adenylating its C-terminal glycine residue with ATP, and thereafter linking this residue to the side chain of a cysteine residue in E1, yielding a ubiquitin-E1 thioester and free AMP (PubMed:1447181). Essential for the formation of radiation-induced foci, timely DNA repair and for respo
   6368..6417    +  CDS            SET1 (fragment): solubility-enhancement tag derived from T7 phage gene 10B
   6425..6472    +  terminator     T7 terminator: transcription terminator for bacteriophage T7 RNA polymerase
   6495..6599    -  CDS            TcR (fragment): tetracycline efflux protein; tet; confers resistance to tetracycline
   6647..6675    -  promoter       tet promoter: E. coli promoter for tetracycline efflux protein gene
   6788..6892    +  promoter       AmpR promoter: bla
   6893..7753    +  CDS            AmpR: β-lactamase; bla; confers resistance to ampicillin, carbenicillin, and related antibiotics
   7924..8512    +  rep_origin     ori: high-copy-number ColE1/pMB1/pBR322/pUC origin of replication
   8698..8837    -  misc_feature   bom: basis of mobility region from pBR322
