[The description below was written by a language model from this plasmid's Addgene catalogue record and pLannotate feature annotations shown in this document.]
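Description:
His-Tev-UbE1 is a bacterial expression plasmid built on the pET-11a backbone, about 8.9 kb in total, for producing recombinant human ubiquitin-activating enzyme E1 (UBA1, also called UBE1) in E. coli. It is propagated through a pBR322-type ColE1/pMB1 origin accompanied by the rop gene and the bom mobility region, consistent with the low copy number listed in the record, and it is selected with ampicillin through the β-lactamase gene under its own promoter. The several tetracycline-resistance fragments and the tet promoter in the annotation are non-functional remnants of the pBR322 ancestry of the pET backbone rather than a usable marker.

The roughly 3.2 kb insert, cloned between NdeI and BamHI, is a codon-optimized UBA1 open reading frame preceded by an N-terminal His6 tag and a TEV protease recognition site, allowing nickel-affinity purification followed by removal of the tag. Transcription is driven by a T7 promoter with an adjacent lac operator, translation initiates from the strong T7 gene 10 ribosome binding site, and a T7 terminator lies downstream. The plasmid-borne lacI gene supplies repressor, so expression stays low until IPTG is added in a host that provides T7 RNA polymerase. The short "capTEV" and "SET1" fragment calls flanking the coding region appear to be partial matches to the His/TEV leader and to vector-derived T7 gene 10 sequence, not additional intended tags.

UBA1 catalyzes the first step of ubiquitin conjugation, adenylating ubiquitin's C terminus and forming an E1–ubiquitin thioester. Purified enzyme from this construct serves as the E1 component of in vitro ubiquitination reactions, and the associated publication concerns efficient generation of monoubiquitinated recombinant proteins.
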