Addgene plasmid #186804: His-Tev-UbE1
Purpose: Codon-optimized bacterial expression plasmid. Expresses ubiquitin activating enzyme His-Tev-UbE1.
Depositing lab: Lalit Deshmukh. Depositing organization: University of California, San Diego (UCSD). Publication: Avidity-Based Method for the Efficient Generation of Monoubiquitinated Recombinant Proteins. Nelson SL, Li Y, Chen Y, Deshmukh L. J Am Chem Soc. 2023 Apr 3. doi: 10.1021/jacs.3c01943. PubMed 37010382.
Backbone
  Vector backbone: pET-11a
  Backbone size w/o insert (bp): 5632
  Total vector size (bp): 8860
  Vector type: Bacterial Expression
Growth in bacteria
  Bacterial resistance: Ampicillin, 100 μg/mL
  Growth temperature: 37°C
  Growth strain: DH5alpha
  Copy number: Low Copy
Gene/Insert
  Gene/Insert name: His-Tev-UbE1
  Species: H. sapiens (human)
  Insert size (bp): 3227
  Entrez Gene: UBA1 (a.k.a. A1S9, A1S9T, A1ST, AMCX1, CFAP124, GXP1, POC20, SMAX2, UBA1A, UBE1, UBE1X, VEXAS)
  Tag / fusion protein: His6-Tev (N terminal on insert)
  Cloning method: Restriction Enzyme; 5′ cloning site NdeI (unknown if destroyed); 3′ cloning site BamHI (unknown if destroyed)
  Sequencing primers: 5′ T7; 3′ T7 Terminator
Terms and licenses: Academic/Nonprofit Terms; Industry Terms: Not Available to Industry
Depositor comments: UbE1 UniProt ID: P22314
How to cite: His-Tev-UbE1 was a gift from Lalit Deshmukh (Addgene plasmid # 186804 ; http://n2t.net/addgene:186804 ; RRID:Addgene_186804)
